Addgene plasmid #59807: pcDNA5 TO FRT Myc ArB K106R
Purpose: Allows the integration of Myc ArB K106R in the genome and Tet-inducible expression
Depositing lab: Stephen Taylor. Depositing organization: University of Manchester. Publication: Validating Aurora B as an anti-cancer drug target. Girdler F, Gascoigne KE, Eyers PA, Hartmuth S, Crafter C, Foote KM, Keen NJ, Taylor SS. J Cell Sci. 2006 Sep 1;119(Pt 17):3664-75. Epub 2006 Aug 15. 10.1242/jcs.03145 PubMed 16912073.
Backbone
  Vector backbone: pcDNA5/FRT/TO
  Backbone manufacturer: Invitrogen
  Vector type: Mammalian Expression
  Selectable markers: Hygromycin
Growth in bacteria
  Bacterial resistance: Ampicillin, 100 μg/mL
  Growth temperature: 37°C
  Growth strain: DH5alpha
  Copy number: High Copy
Gene/Insert
  Gene/Insert name: Aurora B
  Species: H. sapiens (human)
  Mutation: K106R, kinase mutant
  Entrez Gene: AURKB (a.k.a. AIK2, AIM-1, AIM1, ARK-2, ARK2, AurB, IPL1, PPP1R48, STK-1, STK12, STK5, aurkb-sv1, aurkb-sv2)
  Promoter: hybrid human cytomegalovirus (CMV)/TetO2 promoter
  Tag / fusion protein: Myc (N terminal on insert)
  Cloning method: Unknown
  Sequencing primers: 5′ CMV-F; 3′ BGH-rev
Terms and licenses: Academic/Nonprofit Terms; Industry Terms: Not Available to Industry
How to cite: pcDNA5 TO FRT Myc ArB K106R was a gift from Stephen Taylor (Addgene plasmid # 59807 ; http://n2t.net/addgene:59807 ; RRID:Addgene_59807)
