[The description below was written by a language model from this plasmid's Addgene catalogue record and pLannotate feature annotations shown in this document.]
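Description:
pcDNA5 TO FRT Myc ArB K106R is a mammalian expression plasmid built on the Invitrogen pcDNA5/FRT/TO backbone. It is designed for site-specific genomic integration and tetracycline-inducible expression of a kinase-mutant form of human Aurora B (AURKB). In bacteria it is maintained at high copy through a ColE1/pUC-type origin and selected with ampicillin via the β-lactamase gene. Fragments of an f1 origin, lac regulatory sequences and other backbone remnants are also annotated, but they have no evident role in the construct's function.

The expression cassette uses the hybrid CMV/TetO2 promoter. The CMV immediate-early enhancer and promoter are followed by two tet operator sites, which the annotation software labels as PLtetO-1 and TRE fragments. In cells that express the Tet repressor, transcription is blocked until tetracycline or doxycycline is added. Downstream lies the Aurora B coding sequence carrying the K106R substitution, recorded as a kinase mutant, with an N-terminal Myc epitope for detection. The Myc tag is listed in the catalogue fields but not annotated separately in the feature table. The transcript is terminated by the bovine growth hormone polyadenylation signal.

An FRT site sits immediately upstream of a hygromycin resistance gene, with no functional promoter annotated between them, and an SV40 polyadenylation signal follows. This is the usual arrangement for FLP-mediated integration. Recombination into a host cell line carrying a genomic FRT target places the hygromycin gene under a resident promoter, so hygromycin resistance selects correct integrants. The result is isogenic stable lines with inducible expression of Myc-tagged Aurora B K106R. The associated publication concerns validating Aurora B as an anti-cancer drug target.
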