Features (pLannotate 1.2.2; 21 found; start..end, strand, type, name):
     28..80      -  misc_feature   bom (fragment): basis of mobility region from pBR322
    235..614     +  enhancer       CMV enhancer: human cytomegalovirus immediate early enhancer
    615..818     +  promoter       CMV promoter: human cytomegalovirus (CMV) immediate early promoter
    820..839     +  promoter       PLtetO-1 promoter (fragment): modified phage lambda PL promoter with tet operator sites (Lutz and Bujard, 1997)
    841..860     +  promoter       PLtetO-1 promoter (fragment): modified phage lambda PL promoter with tet operator sites (Lutz and Bujard, 1997)
    868..901     +  promoter       TRE3GV promoter (fragment): 3rd-generation Tet-responsive promoter that can be activated by binding of Tet-On® 3G, optimized for retroviral and lentiviral vectors
   1187..2215    +  CDS            AURKB: AURKB_HUMAN - Also known as AIK2, AIM1, AIRK2, ARK2, STK1, STK12, STK5. Experimental evidence at protein level: Swiss-Prot protein existence level 1. Serine/threonine-protein kinase component of the chromosomal passenger complex (CPC), a complex that acts as a key regulator of mitosis. The CPC complex has essential functions at the centromere in ensuring correct chromosome alignment and segregation and is required for chromatin-induced microtubule stabilization and spindle assembly. Involved in the bipolar attachment of spindle microtubules to kinetochores and is a key regulator for the onset
   2259..2483    +  polyA_signal   bGH poly(A) signal: bovine growth hormone polyadenylation signal
   2487..2508    +  promoter       SV40 promoter (fragment): SV40 enhancer and early promoter
   2529..2762    +  rep_origin     f1 ori (fragment) (sequence partly withheld): f1 bacteriophage origin of replication; arrow indicates direction of (+) strand synthesis
   2767..2814    +  protein_bind   FRT: FLP-mediated recombination occurs in the 8-bp core sequence TCTAGAAA (Turan and Bode, 2011). FLP recombinase from the Saccharomyces cerevisiae 2μ plasmid
   2822..3844    +  CDS            HygR: aminoglycoside phosphotransferase from E. coli; aph(4)-Ia; confers resistance to hygromycin
   3854..3979    +  CDS            ble (fragment): BLE_KLEPN - Experimental evidence at protein level: Swiss-Prot protein existence level 1. Binding protein with a strong affinity to the bleomycin family of antibiotics. Binds to CL990; an antimitotic-antibiotic compound. From Klebsiella pneumoniae.
   3974..4095    +  polyA_signal   SV40 poly(A) signal: SV40 polyadenylation signal
   4168..4184    -  protein_bind   lac operator: The lac repressor binds to the lac operator to inhibit transcription in E. coli. This inhibition can be relieved by adding lactose or isopropyl-β-D-thiogalactopyranoside (IPTG). lac repressor encoded by lacI
   4192..4222    -  promoter       lac promoter: promoter for the E. coli lac operon
   4237..4258    -  protein_bind   CAP binding site: CAP binding activates transcription in the presence of cAMP. E. coli catabolite activator protein
   4271..4363    -  CDS            lacI (fragment): lac repressor; lacI; The lac repressor binds to the lac operator to inhibit transcription in E. coli. This inhibition can be relieved by adding lactose or isopropyl-β-D-thiogalactopyranoside (IPTG).
   4546..5134    -  rep_origin     ori: high-copy-number ColE1/pMB1/pBR322/pUC origin of replication
   5305..6165    -  CDS            AmpR: β-lactamase; bla; confers resistance to ampicillin, carbenicillin, and related antibiotics
   6166..6270    -  promoter       AmpR promoter: bla
>Addgene plasmid #59807 | pcDNA5 TO FRT Myc ArB K106R | depositor full sequence | sequence record 94496 | Full Sequence
GACGGATCGGGAGATCTCCCGATCCCCTATGGTGCACTCTCAGTACAATCTGCTCTGATGCCGCATAGTT
AAGCCAGTATCTGCTCCCTGCTTGTGTGTTGGAGGTCGCTGAGTAGTGCGCGAGCAAAATTTAAGCTACA
ACAAGGCAAGGCTTGACCGACAATTGCATGAAGAATCTGCTTAGGGTTAGGCGTTTTGCGCTGCTTCGCG
ATGTACGGGCCAGATATACGCGTTGACATTGATTATTGACTAGTTATTAATAGTAATCAATTACGGGGTC
ATTAGTTCATAGCCCATATATGGAGTTCCGCGTTACATAACTTACGGTAAATGGCCCGCCTGGCTGACCG
CCCAACGACCCCCGCCCATTGACGTCAATAATGACGTATGTTCCCATAGTAACGCCAATAGGGACTTTCC
ATTGACGTCAATGGGTGGAGTATTTACGGTAAACTGCCCACTTGGCAGTACATCAAGTGTATCATATGCC
AAGTACGCCCCCTATTGACGTCAATGACGGTAAATGGCCCGCCTGGCATTATGCCCAGTACATGACCTTA
TGGGACTTTCCTACTTGGCAGTACATCTACGTATTAGTCATCGCTATTACCATGGTGATGCGGTTTTGGC
AGTACATCAATGGGCGTGGATAGCGGTTTGACTCACGGGGATTTCCAAGTCTCCACCCCATTGACGTCAA
TGGGAGTTTGTTTTGGCACCAAAATCAACGGGACTTTCCAAAATGTCGTAACAACTCCGCCCCATTGACG
CAAATGGGCGGTAGGCGTGTACGGTGGGAGGTCTATATAAGCAGAGCTCTCCCTATCAGTGATAGAGATC
TCCCTATCAGTGATAGAGATCGTCGACGAGCTCGTTTAGTGAACCGTCAGATCGCCTGGAGACGCCATCC
ACGCTGTTTTGACCTCCATAGAAGACACCGGGACCGATCCAGCCTCCGGACTCTAGCGTTTAAACTTAAG
CTTGGTACCCCGGGGAATTCGGCAGATCCCGAGGTCCGACAGCGCCCGGCCCAGATCCCCACGCCTGCCA
GGAGCAAGCCGAGAGCCAGCCGGCCGGCGCACTCCGACTCCGAGCAGTCTCTGTCCTTCGACCCGAGCCC
CGCGCCCTTTCCGGGACCCCTGCCCCGCGGATGGAGCAGAAGCTCATCTCAGAAGAAGACCTCGAGGCCC
AGAAGGAGAACTCCTACCCCTGGCCCTACGGCCGACAGACGGCTCCATCTGGCCTGAGCACCCTGCCCCA
GCGAGTCCTCCGGAAAGAGCCTGTCACCCCATCTGCACTTGTCCTCATGAGCCGCTCCAATGTCCAGCCC
ACAGCTGCCCCTGGCCAGAAGGTGATGGAGAATAGCAGTGGGACACCCGACATCTTAACGCGGCACTTCA
CAATTGATGACTTTGAGATTGGGCGTCCTCTGGGCAAAGGCAAGTTTGGAAACGTGTACTTGGCTCGGGA
GAAGAAAAGCCATTTCATCGTGGCGCTCAGGGTCCTCTTCAAGTCCCAGATAGAGAAGGAGGGCGTGGAG
CATCAGCTGCGCAGAGAGATCGAAATCCAGGCCCACCTGCACCATCCCAACATCCTGCGTCTCTACAACT
ATTTTTATGACCGGAGGAGGATCTACTTGATTCTAGAGTATGCCCCCCGCGGGGAGCTCTACAAGGAGCT
GCAGAAGAGCTGCACATTTGACGAGCAGCGAACAGCCACGATCATGGAGGAGTTGGCAGATGCTCTAATG
TACTGCCATGGGAAGAAGGTGATTCACAGAGACATAAAGCCAGAAAATCTGCTCTTAGGGCTCAAGGGAG
AGCTGAAGATTGCTGACTTCGGCTGGTCTGTGCATGCGCCCTCCCTGAGGAGGAAGACAATGTGTGGCAC
CCTGGACTACCTGCCCCCAGAGATGATTGAGGGGCGCATGCACAATGAGAAGGTGGATCTGTGGTGCATT
GGAGTGCTTTGCTATGAGCTGCTGGTGGGGAACCCACCCTTTGAGAGTGCATCACACAACGAGACCTATC
GCCGCATCGTCAAGGTGGACCTAAAGTTCCCCGCTTCTGTGCCCACGGGAGCCCAGGACCTCATCTCCAA
ACTGCTCAGGCATAACCCCTCGGAACGGCTGCCCCTGGCCCAGGTCTCAGCCCACCCTTGGGTCCGGGCC
AACTCTCGGAGGGTGCTGCCTCCCTCTGCCCTTCAATCTGTCGCCTGAGGCGGCCGCGGGCCCGTTTAAA
CCCGCTGATCAGCCTCGACTGTGCCTTCTAGTTGCCAGCCATCTGTTGTTTGCCCCTCCCCCGTGCCTTC
CTTGACCCTGGAAGGTGCCACTCCCACTGTCCTTTCCTAATAAAATGAGGAAATTGCATCGCATTGTCTG
AGTAGGTGTCATTCTATTCTGGGGGGTGGGGTGGGGCAGGACAGCAAGGGGGAGGATTGGGAAGACAATA
GCAGGCATGCTGGGGATGCGGTGGGCTCTATGGCTTCTGAGGCGGAAAGAACCAGCTGGGGCTCTAGGGG
GTATCCCC
[124 nt withheld, positions 2529-2652]
C
[91 nt withheld, positions 2654-2744]
AGGGTGATGGTTCACGTACCTAGAAGTTCCTATTCCGAAGTTCCTATTCTCTAGAAAGTATAGGAACTTC
CTTGGCCAAAAAGCCTGAACTCACCGCGACGTCTGTCGAGAAGTTTCTGATCGAAAAGTTCGACAGCGTC
TCCGACCTGATGCAGCTCTCGGAGGGCGAAGAATCTCGTGCTTTCAGCTTCGATGTAGGAGGGCGTGGAT
ATGTCCTGCGGGTAAATAGCTGCGCCGATGGTTTCTACAAAGATCGTTATGTTTATCGGCACTTTGCATC
GGCCGCGCTCCCGATTCCGGAAGTGCTTGACATTGGGGAATTCAGCGAGAGCCTGACCTATTGCATCTCC
CGCCGTGCACAGGGTGTCACGTTGCAAGACCTGCCTGAAACCGAACTGCCCGCTGTTCTGCAGCCGGTCG
CGGAGGCCATGGATGCGATCGCTGCGGCCGATCTTAGCCAGACGAGCGGGTTCGGCCCATTCGGACCGCA
AGGAATCGGTCAATACACTACATGGCGTGATTTCATATGCGCGATTGCTGATCCCCATGTGTATCACTGG
CAAACTGTGATGGACGACACCGTCAGTGCGTCCGTCGCGCAGGCTCTCGATGAGCTGATGCTTTGGGCCG
AGGACTGCCCCGAAGTCCGGCACCTCGTGCACGCGGATTTCGGCTCCAACAATGTCCTGACGGACAATGG
CCGCATAACAGCGGTCATTGACTGGAGCGAGGCGATGTTCGGGGATTCCCAATACGAGGTCGCCAACATC
TTCTTCTGGAGGCCGTGGTTGGCTTGTATGGAGCAGCAGACGCGCTACTTCGAGCGGAGGCATCCGGAGC
TTGCAGGATCGCCGCGGCTCCGGGCGTATATGCTCCGCATTGGTCTTGACCAACTCTATCAGAGCTTGGT
TGACGGCAATTTCGATGATGCAGCTTGGGCGCAGGGTCGATGCGACGCAATCGTCCGATCCGGAGCCGGG
ACTGTCGGGCGTACACAAATCGCCCGCAGAAGCGCGGCCGTCTGGACCGATGGCTGTGTAGAAGTACTCG
CCGATAGTGGAAACCGACGCCCCAGCACTCGTCCGAGGGCAAAGGAATAGCACGTACTACGAGATTTCGA
TTCCACCGCCGCCTTCTATGAAAGGTTGGGCTTCGGAATCGTTTTCCGGGACGCCGGCTGGATGATCCTC
CAGCGCGGGGATCTCATGCTGGAGTTCTTCGCCCACCCCAACTTGTTTATTGCAGCTTATAATGGTTACA
AATAAAGCAATAGCATCACAAATTTCACAAATAAAGCATTTTTTTCACTGCATTCTAGTTGTGGTTTGTC
CAAACTCATCAATGTATCTTATCATGTCTGTATACCGTCGACCTCTAGCTAGAGCTTGGCGTAATCATGG
TCATAGCTGTTTCCTGTGTGAAATTGTTATCCGCTCACAATTCCACACAACATACGAGCCGGAAGCATAA
AGTGTAAAGCCTGGGGTGCCTAATGAGTGAGCTAACTCACATTAATTGCGTTGCGCTCACTGCCCGCTTT
CCAGTCGGGAAACCTGTCGTGCCAGCTGCATTAATGAATCGGCCAACGCGCGGGGAGAGGCGGTTTGCGT
ATTGGGCGCTCTTCCGCTTCCTCGCTCACTGACTCGCTGCGCTCGGTCGTTCGGCTGCGGCGAGCGGTAT
CAGCTCACTCAAAGGCGGTAATACGGTTATCCACAGAATCAGGGGATAACGCAGGAAAGAACATGTGAGC
AAAAGGCCAGCAAAAGGCCAGGAACCGTAAAAAGGCCGCGTTGCTGGCGTTTTTCCATAGGCTCCGCCCC
CCTGACGAGCATCACAAAAATCGACGCTCAAGTCAGAGGTGGCGAAACCCGACAGGACTATAAAGATACC
AGGCGTTTCCCCCTGGAAGCTCCCTCGTGCGCTCTCCTGTTCCGACCCTGCCGCTTACCGGATACCTGTC
CGCCTTTCTCCCTTCGGGAAGCGTGGCGCTTTCTCATAGCTCACGCTGTAGGTATCTCAGTTCGGTGTAG
GTCGTTCGCTCCAAGCTGGGCTGTGTGCACGAACCCCCCGTTCAGCCCGACCGCTGCGCCTTATCCGGTA
ACTATCGTCTTGAGTCCAACCCGGTAAGACACGACTTATCGCCACTGGCAGCAGCCACTGGTAACAGGAT
TAGCAGAGCGAGGTATGTAGGCGGTGCTACAGAGTTCTTGAAGTGGTGGCCTAACTACGGCTACACTAGA
AGAACAGTATTTGGTATCTGCGCTCTGCTGAAGCCAGTTACCTTCGGAAAAAGAGTTGGTAGCTCTTGAT
CCGGCAAACAAACCACCGCTGGTAGCGGTGGTTTTTTTGTTTGCAAGCAGCAGATTACGCGCAGAAAAAA
AGGATCTCAAGAAGATCCTTTGATCTTTTCTACGGGGTCTGACGCTCAGTGGAACGAAAACTCACGTTAA
GGGATTTTGGTCATGAGATTATCAAAAAGGATCTTCACCTAGATCCTTTTAAATTAAAAATGAAGTTTTA
AATCAATCTAAAGTATATATGAGTAAACTTGGTCTGACAGTTACCAATGCTTAATCAGTGAGGCACCTAT
CTCAGCGATCTGTCTATTTCGTTCATCCATAGTTGCCTGACTCCCCGTCGTGTAGATAACTACGATACGG
GAGGGCTTACCATCTGGCCCCAGTGCTGCAATGATACCGCGAGACCCACGCTCACCGGCTCCAGATTTAT
CAGCAATAAACCAGCCAGCCGGAAGGGCCGAGCGCAGAAGTGGTCCTGCAACTTTATCCGCCTCCATCCA
GTCTATTAATTGTTGCCGGGAAGCTAGAGTAAGTAGTTCGCCAGTTAATAGTTTGCGCAACGTTGTTGCC
ATTGCTACAGGCATCGTGGTGTCACGCTCGTCGTTTGGTATGGCTTCATTCAGCTCCGGTTCCCAACGAT
CAAGGCGAGTTACATGATCCCCCATGTTGTGCAAAAAAGCGGTTAGCTCCTTCGGTCCTCCGATCGTTGT
CAGAAGTAAGTTGGCCGCAGTGTTATCACTCATGGTTATGGCAGCACTGCATAATTCTCTTACTGTCATG
CCATCCGTAAGATGCTTTTCTGTGACTGGTGAGTACTCAACCAAGTCATTCTGAGAATAGTGTATGCGGC
GACCGAGTTGCTCTTGCCCGGCGTCAATACGGGATAATACCGCGCCACATAGCAGAACTTTAAAAGTGCT
CATCATTGGAAAACGTTCTTCGGGGCGAAAACTCTCAAGGATCTTACCGCTGTTGAGATCCAGTTCGATG
TAACCCACTCGTGCACCCAACTGATCTTCAGCATCTTTTACTTTCACCAGCGTTTCTGGGTGAGCAAAAA
CAGGAAGGCAAAATGCCGCAAAAAAGGGAATAAGGGCGACACGGAAATGTTGAATACTCATACTCTTCCT
TTTTCAATATTATTGAAGCATTTATCAGGGTTATTGTCTCATGAGCGGATACATATTTGAATGTATTTAG
AAAAATAAACAAATAGGGGTTCCGCGCACATTTCCCCGAAAAGTGCCACCTGACGTC
