>Addgene plasmid #59807 | pcDNA5 TO FRT Myc ArB K106R | addgene partial sequence | sequence record 96449 | CMV-F 5'-CGCAAATGGGCGGTAGGCGTG-3'
TATCAGTGATAGAGATCTCCCTATCAGTGATAGAGATCGTCGACGAGCTCGTTTAGTGAACCGTCAGATC
GCCTGGAGACGCCATCCACGCTGTTTTGACCTCCATAGAAGACACCGGGACCGATCCAGCCTCCGGACTC
TAGCGTTTAAACTTAAGCTTGGTACCCCGGGGAATTCGGCAGATCCCGAGGTCCGACAGCGCCCGGCCCA
GATCCCCACGCCTGCCAGGAGCAAGCCGAGAGCCAGCCGGCCGGCGCACTCCGACTCCGAGCAGTCTCTG
TCCTTCGACCCGAGCCCCGCGCCCTTTCCGGGACCCCTGCCCCGCGGATGGAGCAGAAGCTCATCTCAGA
AGAAGACCTCGAGGCCCAGAAGGAGAACTCCTACCCCTGGCCCTACGGCCGACAGACGGCTCCATCTGGC
CTGAGCACCCTGCCCCAGCGAGTCCTCCGGAAAGAGCCTGTCACCCCATCTGCACTTGTCCTCATGAGCC
GCTCCAATGTCCAGCCCACAGCTGCCCCTGGCCAGAAGGTGATGGAGAATAGCAGTGGGACACCCGACAT
CTTAACGCGGCACTTCACAATTGATGACTTTGAGATTGGGCGTCCTCTGGGCAAAGGCAAGTTTGGAAAC
GTGTACTTGGCTCGGGAGAAGAAAAGCCATTTCATCGTGGCGCTCAGGGTCCTCTTCAAGTCCCAGATAG
AGAAGGAGGGCGTGGAGCATCAGCTGCGCAGAGAGATCGAAATCCAGGCCCACCTGCACCATCCCAACAT
CCTGCGTCTCTACAACTATTTTTATGACCGGAGGAGGATCTACTTGATTCTAGAGTATGCCCCCCGCGGG
GAGCTCTACAAGGAGCTGCAGAAGAGCTGCACA
