>Addgene plasmid #59807 | pcDNA5 TO FRT Myc ArB K106R | addgene partial sequence | sequence record 96450 | BGH-rev 5'-TAGAAGGCACAGTCGAGG-3'
TCAGGCGACAGATTGAAGGGCAGAGGGAGGCAGCACCCTCCGAGAGTTGGCCCGGACCCAAGGGTGGGCT
GAGACCTGGGCCAGGGGCAGCCGTTCCGAGGGGTTATGCCTGAGCAGTTTGGAGATGAGGTCCTGGGCTC
CCGTGGGCACAGAAGCGGGGAACTTTAGGTCCACCTTGACGATGCGGCGATAGGTCTCGTTGTGTGATGC
ACTCTCAAAGGGTGGGTTCCCCACCAGCAGCTCATAGCAAAGCACTCCAATGCACCACAGATCCACCTTC
TCATTGTGCATGCGCCCCTCAATCATCTCTGGGGGCAGGTAGTCCAGGGTGCCACACATTGTCTTCCTCC
TCAGGGAGGGCGCATGCACAGACCAGCCGAAGTCAGCAATCTTCAGCTCTCCCTTGAGCCCTAAGAGCAG
ATTTTCTGGCTTTATGTCTCTGTGAATCACCTTCTTCCCATGGCAGTACATTAGAGCATCTGCCAACTCC
TCCATGATCGTGGCTGTTCGCTGCTCGTCAAATGTGCAGCTCTTCTGCAGCTCCTTGTAGAGCTCCCCGC
GGGGGGCATACTCTAGAATCAAGTAGATCCTCCTCCGGTCATAAAAATAGTTGTAGAGACGCAGGATGTT
GGGATGGTGCAGGTGGGCCTGGATTTCGATCTCTCTGCGCAGCTGATGCTCCACGCCCTCCTTCTCTATC
T
